Addgene plasmid #121475: pTJK518
Purpose: CEN TRP1 CNA1ΔAID
Depositing lab: Tami Kingsbury. Depositing organization: University of Maryland, Baltimore. Publication: Calcineurin Regulatory Subunit Calcium-Binding Domains Differentially Contribute to Calcineurin Signaling in Saccharomyces cerevisiae. Connolly S, Quasi-Woode D, Waldron L, Eberly C, Waters K, Muller EM, Kingsbury TJ. Genetics. 2018 Jul;209(3):801-813. doi: 10.1534/genetics.118.300911. Epub 2018 May 7. PubMed 29735720.
Backbone
  Vector backbone: pRS314
  Backbone size w/o insert (bp): 6362
  Vector type: Yeast CEN vector
  Selectable markers: TRP1
Growth in bacteria
  Bacterial resistance: Ampicillin, 100 μg/mL
  Growth temperature: 37°C
  Growth strain: DH5alpha
  Copy number: Unknown
Gene/Insert
  Gene/Insert name: CNA1deltaAID (alt names: CMP1; YLR433C)
  Species: S. cerevisiae (budding yeast)
  Mutation: Truncated after amino acid 508
  GenBank ID: NM_001182321
  Promoter: Endogenous genomic promoter region
  Cloning method: Restriction Enzyme; 5′ cloning site BamH1 (not destroyed); 3′ cloning site Xho1 (not destroyed)
  Sequencing primers: 5′ T7 promoter primer; 3′ T3 promoter primer
Terms and licenses: Academic/Nonprofit Terms; Industry Terms: Not Available to Industry
How to cite: pTJK518 was a gift from Tami Kingsbury (Addgene plasmid # 121475 ; http://n2t.net/addgene:121475 ; RRID:Addgene_121475)
