[The description below was written by a language model from this plasmid's Addgene catalogue record and pLannotate feature annotations shown in this document.]
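Description:
pTJK518 is a low-copy yeast centromeric shuttle plasmid built on pRS314 that carries a truncated allele of the Saccharomyces cerevisiae calcineurin catalytic subunit gene CNA1 (also called CMP1, YLR433C). In yeast it is maintained through a CEN6/ARS element, which gives stable segregation at roughly single-copy levels, and it is selected by the TRP1 auxotrophic marker expressed from its own promoter. In E. coli it replicates from a high-copy ColE1/pUC-type origin and confers ampicillin resistance through β-lactamase. The backbone also retains the f1 phage origin and the pBluescript-derived lacZα/multiple cloning site region flanked by T7 and T3 promoters, which here serve mainly as sequencing primer sites.

The insert is a genomic fragment cloned between BamHI and XhoI sites, both preserved. CNA1 is expressed from its endogenous promoter region rather than a heterologous one. Consistent with this, the feature table shows fragments of neighbouring loci (TSR2 and the uncertain ORF YLR434) upstream of the coding sequence, and a piece of IMD3 downstream. The CNA1 annotation begins at position 1 of the circular sequence record and appears only as a fragment, so the annotated span does not by itself define the whole open reading frame. According to the record, the protein is truncated after amino acid 508, removing the C-terminal autoinhibitory domain (ΔAID). In calcineurin, that deletion is generally expected to relieve autoinhibition of the phosphatase.

The associated study examined how the calcium-binding domains of the calcineurin regulatory subunit contribute to signaling. This suggests the plasmid is used to express the AID-deleted catalytic subunit at near-native levels in trp1 yeast strains.
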