Features (pLannotate 1.2.2; 23 found; start..end, strand, type, name):
      1..1362    +  CDS            CNA1 (fragment): PP2B1_YEAST - Also known as CMP1. Experimental evidence at protein level: Swiss-Prot protein existence level 1. Calcium-dependent, calmodulin-stimulated protein phosphatase. This subunit may have a role in the calmodulin activation of calcineurin. From Saccharomyces cerevisiae (strain ATCC 204508 / S288c) (Baker's yeast).
   1590..1736    -  CDS            IMD3 (fragment): IMDH3_YEAST - Experimental evidence at protein level: Swiss-Prot protein existence level 1. Catalyzes the conversion of inosine 5'-phosphate (IMP) to xanthosine 5'-phosphate (XMP), the first committed and rate-limiting step in the de novo synthesis of guanine nucleotides, and therefore plays an important role in the regulation of cell growth. From Saccharomyces cerevisiae (strain ATCC 204508 / S288c) (Baker's yeast).
   1745..1765    +  misc_feature   MCS (fragment): pBluescript multiple cloning site
   1777..1795    -  promoter       T3 promoter: promoter for bacteriophage T3 RNA polymerase
   1840..1856    -  protein_bind   lac operator: The lac repressor binds to the lac operator to inhibit transcription in E. coli. This inhibition can be relieved by adding lactose or isopropyl-β-D-thiogalactopyranoside (IPTG). lac repressor encoded by lacI
   1864..1894    -  promoter       lac promoter: promoter for the E. coli lac operon
   1909..1930    -  protein_bind   CAP binding site: CAP binding activates transcription in the presence of cAMP. E. coli catabolite activator protein
   1943..2035    -  CDS            lacI (fragment): lac repressor; lacI; The lac repressor binds to the lac operator to inhibit transcription in E. coli. This inhibition can be relieved by adding lactose or isopropyl-β-D-thiogalactopyranoside (IPTG).
   2218..2806    -  rep_origin     ori: high-copy-number ColE1/pMB1/pBR322/pUC origin of replication
   2977..3837    -  CDS            AmpR: β-lactamase; bla; confers resistance to ampicillin, carbenicillin, and related antibiotics
   3838..3942    -  promoter       AmpR promoter: bla
   3979..4482    +  misc_feature   CEN/ARS: S. cerevisiae CEN6 centromere fused to an autonomously replicating sequence
   4550..4585    +  CDS            rop (fragment): Rop protein, which maintains plasmids at low copy number; rop
   4687..4736    +  misc_feature   bom (fragment): basis of mobility region from pBR322
   4874..5021    +  promoter       TRP1 promoter: S. cerevisiae TRP1
   5022..5696    +  CDS            TRP1: phosphoribosylanthranilate isomerase, required for tryptophan biosynthesis; S. cerevisiae TRP1; yeast auxotrophic marker
   5747..5798    +  misc_feature   bom (fragment): basis of mobility region from pBR322
   5826..6254    -  rep_origin     f1 ori (sequence partly withheld): f1 bacteriophage origin of replication; arrow indicates direction of (+) strand synthesis
   6258..6415    -  CDS            lacZα (fragment): LacZα fragment of β-galactosidase; lacZ fragment
   6418..6436    +  promoter       T7 promoter: promoter for bacteriophage T7 RNA polymerase
   6445..6486    +  misc_feature   MCS (fragment): pBluescript multiple cloning site
   6484..7062    -  CDS            TSR2 (fragment): TSR2_YEAST - Experimental evidence at protein level: Swiss-Prot protein existence level 1. Required for 20S pre-rRNA processing. From Saccharomyces cerevisiae (strain ATCC 204508 / S288c) (Baker's yeast).
   7087..7416    +  CDS            YL434_YEAST (fragment): Protein uncertain: Swiss-Prot protein existence level 5. From Saccharomyces cerevisiae (strain ATCC 204508 / S288c) (Baker's yeast).
>Addgene plasmid #121475 | pTJK518 | addgene full sequence | sequence record 238763 | Addgene NGS Result
ATGTCGAAAGACTTGAATTCTTCACGCCTCAAAATCATTAAACCTAATGACTCTTACATAAAGGTTGACC
GGAAAAAAGATTTGACAAAATACGAATTAGAAAACGGTAAAGTAATTTCTACTAAGGACCGACCTATCGC
TTCTGTACCTGCCATAACAGGAAAGATACCAAGTGATGAGGAAGTATTCGACTCCAAGACGGGATTACCT
AATCATTCCTTTTTAAGAGAGCATTTCTTTCATGAGGGTCGACTTTCTAAGGAACAGGCCATAAAAATCT
TAAATATGTCAACTGTAGCATTGAGTAAAGAACCCAATCTACTAAAACTCAAAGCGCCAATTACTATATG
TGGTGATATTCACGGGCAGTATTATGATTTATTGAAACTGTTTGAAGTTGGCGGTGACCCCGCCGAAATC
GACTATTTATTCTTGGGGGATTATGTTGATAGAGGTGCATTCTCTTTTGAGTGTCTGATTTATTTGTACT
CCTTGAAGTTGAATAATTTAGGGAGATTTTGGATGCTAAGAGGTAACCATGAGTGTAAGCACTTGACCTC
TTATTTTACTTTTAAGAATGAGATGTTGCACAAATACGATATGGAAGTTTACGATGCTTGCTGCAGATCA
TTCAATGTCTTACCATTAGCAGCTTTAATGAACGGACAATATTTTTGTGTGCATGGTGGTATCTCTCCAG
AGTTAAAATCAGTAGAGGATGTTAATAAAATTAATAGATTTCGAGAAATCCCATCTCGTGGTCTCATGTG
TGACCTACTATGGGCCGATCCTGTCGAAAATTATGATGATGCAAGAGATGGTAGCGAATTTGATCAGAGC
GAGGATGAATTCGTACCTAACAGTTTGAGGGGTTGCTCTTTCGCCTTCACTTTTAAAGCATCATGCAAGT
TTTTGAAGGCAAATGGTTTGTTATCTATTATTAGAGCACACGAAGCACAGGATGCTGGGTACAGAATGTA
TAAAAACAATAAAGTAACAGGCTTCCCGAGCTTAATAACCATGTTCAGTGCGCCAAACTACCTGGACACA
TATCATAATAAAGCTGCTGTGTTAAAATATGAAGAAAACGTCATGAACATCAGGCAGTTTCACATGTCTC
CGCACCCTTACTGGTTGCCTGATTTTATGGATGTTTTCACCTGGTCACTACCTTTTGTTGGCGAAAAAGT
TACTAGCATGTTAGTGTCTATATTAAACATATGTAGTGAGCAGGAACTTGACCCAGAATCGGAACCCAAA
GCTGCGGAGGAGACTGTAAAGGCAAGAGCAAACGCAACTAAGGAGACCGGCACCCCATCTGATGAAAAGG
CGTCATCAGCGATATTAGAAGATGAAACCCAACTGTGATAAATCTCATTTTATTCTTTTTTATTCCTATA
AGATGCAACATCGAATTCTTGTGCTACTGTCACGATCCGCAAGAGATAATATGAACTAACAAAATACGAA
GAAAATATAGATCATTTCCAGTCTATTTCTTGATTTCCATACTTAACTGCGAGCAGAATAAATATAAACA
CATATTTTTTAGTTTTATTTTATTATTAATGAACCCTAGTTACCAATTAGTTATGTAAACGCTTTTCGTA
AGAATGTAAGTTATGAACACCACCTTCTAGTTGAGCAGAAGCGGTTCTAAATTCAAATCTAACTTTACCG
CTTTGGACATTTTCCTTTAATAAAGTTAGGGACTTGTAACCAATGCTCGAATCTTGCTGAAAAACTCGAG
GGGGGGCCCGGTACCAGCTTTTGTTCCCTTTAGTGAGGGTTAATTTCGAGCTTGGCGTAATCATGGTCAT
AGCTGTTTCCTGTGTGAAATTGTTATCCGCTCACAATTCCACACAACATACGAGCCGGAAGCATAAAGTG
TAAAGCCTGGGGTGCCTAATGAGTGAGCTAACTCACATTAATTGCGTTGCGCTCACTGCCCGCTTTCCAG
TCGGGAAACCTGTCGTGCCAGCTGCATTAATGAATCGGCCAACGCGCGGGGAGAGGCGGTTTGCGTATTG
GGCGCTCTTCCGCTTCCTCGCTCACTGACTCGCTGCGCTCGGTCGTTCGGCTGCGGCGAGCGGTATCAGC
TCACTCAAAGGCGGTAATACGGTTATCCACAGAATCAGGGGATAACGCAGGAAAGAACATGTGAGCAAAA
GGCCAGCAAAAGGCCAGGAACCGTAAAAAGGCCGCGTTGCTGGCGTTTTTCCATAGGCTCCGCCCCCCTG
ACGAGCATCACAAAAATCGACGCTCAAGTCAGAGGTGGCGAAACCCGACAGGACTATAAAGATACCAGGC
GTTTCCCCCTGGAAGCTCCCTCGTGCGCTCTCCTGTTCCGACCCTGCCGCTTACCGGATACCTGTCCGCC
TTTCTCCCTTCGGGAAGCGTGGCGCTTTCTCATAGCTCACGCTGTAGGTATCTCAGTTCGGTGTAGGTCG
TTCGCTCCAAGCTGGGCTGTGTGCACGAACCCCCCGTTCAGCCCGACCGCTGCGCCTTATCCGGTAACTA
TCGTCTTGAGTCCAACCCGGTAAGACACGACTTATCGCCACTGGCAGCAGCCACTGGTAACAGGATTAGC
AGAGCGAGGTATGTAGGCGGTGCTACAGAGTTCTTGAAGTGGTGGCCTAACTACGGCTACACTAGAAGAA
CAGTATTTGGTATCTGCGCTCTGCTGAAGCCAGTTACCTTCGGAAAAAGAGTTGGTAGCTCTTGATCCGG
CAAACAAACCACCGCTGGTAGCGGTGGTTTTTTTGTTTGCAAGCAGCAGATTACGCGCAGAAAAAAAGGA
TCTCAAGAAGATCCTTTGATCTTTTCTACGGGGTCTGACGCTCAGTGGAACGAAAACTCACGTTAAGGGA
TTTTGGTCATGAGATTATCAAAAAGGATCTTCACCTAGATCCTTTTAAATTAAAAATGAAGTTTTAAATC
AATCTAAAGTATATATGAGTAAACTTGGTCTGACAGTTACCAATGCTTAATCAGTGAGGCACCTATCTCA
GCGATCTGTCTATTTCGTTCATCCATAGTTGCCTGACTCCCCGTCGTGTAGATAACTACGATACGGGAGG
GCTTACCATCTGGCCCCAGTGCTGCAATGATACCGCGAGACCCACGCTCACCGGCTCCAGATTTATCAGC
AATAAACCAGCCAGCCGGAAGGGCCGAGCGCAGAAGTGGTCCTGCAACTTTATCCGCCTCCATCCAGTCT
ATTAATTGTTGCCGGGAAGCTAGAGTAAGTAGTTCGCCAGTTAATAGTTTGCGCAACGTTGTTGCCATTG
CTACAGGCATCGTGGTGTCACGCTCGTCGTTTGGTATGGCTTCATTCAGCTCCGGTTCCCAACGATCAAG
GCGAGTTACATGATCCCCCATGTTGTGCAAAAAAGCGGTTAGCTCCTTCGGTCCTCCGATCGTTGTCAGA
AGTAAGTTGGCCGCAGTGTTATCACTCATGGTTATGGCAGCACTGCATAATTCTCTTACTGTCATGCCAT
CCGTAAGATGCTTTTCTGTGACTGGTGAGTACTCAACCAAGTCATTCTGAGAATAGTGTATGCGGCGACC
GAGTTGCTCTTGCCCGGCGTCAATACGGGATAATACCGCGCCACATAGCAGAACTTTAAAAGTGCTCATC
ATTGGAAAACGTTCTTCGGGGCGAAAACTCTCAAGGATCTTACCGCTGTTGAGATCCAGTTCGATGTAAC
CCACTCGTGCACCCAACTGATCTTCAGCATCTTTTACTTTCACCAGCGTTTCTGGGTGAGCAAAAACAGG
AAGGCAAAATGCCGCAAAAAAGGGAATAAGGGCGACACGGAAATGTTGAATACTCATACTCTTCCTTTTT
CAATATTATTGAAGCATTTATCAGGGTTATTGTCTCATGAGCGGATACATATTTGAATGTATTTAGAAAA
ATAAACAAATAGGGGTTCCGCGCACATTTCCCCGAAAAGTGCCACCTGGGTCCTTTTCATCACGTGCTAT
AAAAATAATTATAATTTAAATTTTTTAATATAAATATATAAATTAAAAATAGAAAGTAAAAAAAGAAATT
AAAGAAAAAATAGTTTTTGTTTTCCGAAGATGTAAAAGACTCTAGGGGGATCGCCAACAAATACTACCTT
TTATCTTGCTCTTCCTGCTCTCAGGTATTAATGCCGAATTGTTTCATCTTGTCTGTGTAGAAGACCACAC
ACGAAAATCCTGTGATTTTACATTTTACTTATCGTTAATCGAATGTATATCTATTTAATCTGCTTTTCTT
GTCTAATAAATATATATGTAAAGTACGCTTTTTGTTGAAATTTTTTAAACCTTTGTTTATTTTTTTTTCT
TCATTCCGTAACTCTTCTACCTTCTTTATTTACTTTCTAAAATCCAAATACAAAACATAAAAATAAATAA
ACACAGAGTAAATTCCCAAATTATTCCATCATTAAAAGATACGAGGCGCGTGTAAGTTACAGGCAAGCGA
TCCGTCTAAGAAACCATTATTATCATGACATTAACCTATAAAAATAGGCGTATCACGAGGCCCTTTCGTC
TCGCGCGTTTCGGTGATGACGGTGAAAACCTCTGACACATGCAGCTCCCGGAGACGGTCACAGCTTGTCT
GTAAGCGGATGCCGGGAGCAGACAAGCCCGTCAGGGCGCGTCAGCGGGTGTTGGCGGGTGTCGGGGCTGG
CTTAACTATGCGGCATCAGAGCAGATTGTACTGAGAGTGCACCATAGATCACGACATTACTATATATATA
ATATAGGAAGCATTTAATAGAACAGCATCGTAATATATGTGTACTTTGCAGTTATGACGCCAGATGGCAG
TAGTGGAAGATATTCTTTATTGAAAAATAGCTTGTCACCTTACGTACAATCTTGATCCGGAGCTTTTCTT
TTTTTGCCGATTAAGAATTAATTCGGTCGAAAAAAGAAAAGGAGAGGGCCAAGAGGGAGGGCATTGGTGA
CTATTGAGCACGTGAGTATACGTGATTAAGCACACAAAGGCAGCTTGGAGTATGTCTGTTATTAATTTCA
CAGGTAGTTCTGGTCCATTGGTGAAAGTTTGCGGCTTGCAGAGCACAGAGGCCGCAGAATGTGCTCTAGA
TTCCGATGCTGACTTGCTGGGTATTATATGTGTGCCCAATAGAAAGAGAACAATTGACCCGGTTATTGCA
AGGAAAATTTCAAGTCTTGTAAAAGCATATAAAAATAGTTCAGGCACTCCGAAATACTTGGTTGGCGTGT
TTCGTAATCAACCTAAGGAGGATGTTTTGGCTCTGGTCAATGATTACGGCATTGATATCGTCCAACTGCA
TGGAGATGAGTCGTGGCAAGAATACCAAGAGTTCCTCGGTTTGCCAGTTATTAAAAGACTCGTATTTCCA
AAAGACTGCAACATACTACTCAGTGCAGCTTCACAGAAACCTCATTCGTTTATTCCCTTGTTTGATTCAG
AAGCAGGTGGGACAGGTGAACTTTTGGATTGGAACTCGATTTCTGACTGGGTTGGAAGGCAAGAGAGCCC
CGAAAGCTTACATTTTATGTTAGCTGGTGGACTGACGCCAGAAAATGTTGGTGATGCGCTTAGATTAAAT
GGCGTTATTGGTGTTGATGTAAGCGGAGGTGTGGAGACAAATGGTGTAAAAGACTCTAACAAAATAGCAA
ATTTCGTCAAAAATGCTAAGAAATAGGTTATTACTGAGTAGTATTTATTTAAGTATTGTTTGTGCACTTG
CCGATCTATGCGGTGTGAAATACCGCACAGATGCGTAAGGAGAAAATACCGCATCAGGAAATTGTAAGCG
TTAATATTTTGTTAAAATTCGCGTTAAATTTTTGTTAAATCAGCTCATTTTTTAACCAATAGGCCGAAAT
CGGCAAAATCCCTTATAAATCAAAAGAATAGACCGAGATAGGGT
[37 nt withheld, positions 5925-5961]
AAAGAACGTGGACTCCAACGTCAAAGG
[49 nt withheld, positions 5989-6037]
T
[91 nt withheld, positions 6039-6129]
G
[124 nt withheld, positions 6131-6254]
CCATTCGCCATTCAGGCTGCGCAACTGTTGGGAAGGGCGATCGGTGCGGGCCTCTTCGCTATTACGCCAG
CTGGCGAAAGGGGGATGTGCTGCAAGGCGATTAAGTTGGGTAACGCCAGGGTTTTCCCAGTCACGACGTT
GTAAAACGACGGCCAGTGAATTGTAATACGACTCACTATAGGGCGAATTGGAGCTCCACCGCGGTGGCGG
CCGCTCTAGAACTAGTGGATCCGTCTTCGTCAACAATTGGTTCAGGTTTAGACGATACTAAGTCAGGTAC
AACCTCGTCCATCTCTTCATCTTCATCTTCGTCATCATAGTCCTCTTCATCTTCATCGTCTTCATCATCA
TCACCCTCAATATGCACAACTCTTTTTGATTTTTTAGTTCTCTGCTTTTCTTGCCATTCCAAATACAATT
TTTCTACCTTATTATAATTTAAATTGAAACAGTCGTTATATATGTTGATGACCTCTACGGCAATCGGTAA
AGCCGAGTCGTCTTCAACATTAGTTTCAAATTCATCTATCATTGCATAAAGTAACGTTTCTTCGATCAAA
GCGGCGTCGACAACTTTTTCATTTTTGAAAAGGTCTACTACAATCCCTGTAATCCAGTCTCTCTTCTCAG
CTGAGTCTGGACCACCCCAACTGTTTTCTACGGCAACATCCAACGCATCCCACTTATAAATAACCATGGA
AACACCGAGCTCAAAACGTGCCTGTTGCTTTTCGTCAGAGAACATTAGATTGGTTTTGCCTTGCTCAGCC
TGAACAAATGCTGTCTCATCAATATATTGTGTGCTCATTGTTCCGTAAGGATTATCACTATAAAAATTTT
CCGCAGATTTCTTTTGGACTCCACCTTTCTTCCTGTTGTAATAAATACAAACTATTTGAATCAATTTGAT
ATTCATCTATATCTATTTCAAAATTTTTCATGTCATCGCCTCTTGAAACGTGAATTTTCCAATTCTGAAA
AAGAACGTACTACTGGGAAACAAAAGGGAAAAATGTATAAATCCTTTAATGTTTTTAAATCAAGAGGCAT
TATTATAAAAGAACGAAGCAAAGCCTTTAATATTTGCTTTATTAAAGGTACTATTCAAAGAAAAGTTTTT
TTAGATTCTTTTTTTTTTTTTCACGTATTAGCTCAGCTGCCATAAAACACTCTCAACGCCA
